>Addgene plasmid #194989 | pCAG-GFP-CD63 | addgene full sequence | sequence record 387085 | Addgene Partial NGS Result
ATTGACTAGTTATTAATAGTAATCAATTACGGGGTCATTAGTTCATAGCCCATATATGGAGTTCCGCGTT
ACATAACTTACGGTAAATGGCCCGCCTGGCTGACCGCCCAACGACCCCCGCCCATTGACGTCAATAATGA
CGTATGTTCCCATAGTAACGCCAATAGGGACTTTCCATTGACGTCAATGGGTGGAGTATTTACGGTAAAC
TGCCCACTTGGCAGTACATCAAGTGTATCATATGCCAAGTACGCCCCCTATTGACGTCAATGACGGTAAA
TGGCCCGCCTGGCATTATGCCCAGTACATGACCTTATGGGACTTTCCTACTTGGCAGTACATCTACGTAT
TAGTCATCGCTATTACCATGGTCGAGGTGAGCCCCACGTTCTGCTTCACTCTCCCCATCTCCCCCCCCTC
CCCACCCCCAATTTTGTATTTATTTATTTTTTAATTATTTTGTGCAGCGATGGGGGCGGGGGGGGGGGGG
GGSGCGCGCCAGGCGGGGSGGGGCGGGGCGRGGGGCGGGGCGGGGCGAGGCGGAGAGGTGCGGCGGCAGC
CAATCAGAGCGGCGCGCTCCGAAAGTTTCCTTTTATGGCGAGGCGGCGGCGGCGGCGGCCCTATAAAAAG
CGAAGCGCGCGGCGGGCGGGGAGTCGCTGCGACGCTGCCTTCGCCCCGTGCCCCGCTCCGCCGCCGCCTC
GCGCCGCCCGCCCCGGCTCTGACTGACCGCGTTACTCCCACAGGTGAGCGGGCGGGACGGCCCTTCTCCT
CCGGGCTGTAATTAGCGCTTGGTTTAATGACGGCTTGTTTCTTTTCTGTGGCTGCGTGAAAGCCTTGAGG
GGCTCCGGGAGGGCCCTTTGTGCGGGGGGAGCGGCTCGGGGGGTGCGTGCGTGTGTGTGTGCGTGGGGAG
CGCCGCGTGCGGCTCCGCGCTGCCCGGCGGCTGTGAGCGCTGCGGGCGCGGCGCGGGGCTTTGTGCGCTC
CGCAGTGTGCGCGAGGGGAGCGCGGCCGGGGGCGGTGCCCCGCGGTGCGGGGGGGGCTGCGAGGGGAACA
AAGGCTGCGTGCGGGGTGTGTGCGTGGGGGGGTGAGCAGGGGGTGTGGGCGCGTCGGTCGGGCTGCAACC
CCCCCTGCACCCCCCTCCCCGAGTTGCTGAGCACGGCCCGGCTTCGGGTGCGGGGCTCCGTACGGGGCGT
GGCGCGGGGCTCGCCGTGCCGGGCGGGGGGTGGCGGCAGGTGGGGGTGCCGGGCGGGGCGGGGCCGCCTC
GGGCCGGGGAGGGCTCGGGGGAGGGGCGCGGCGGCCCCCGGAGCGCCGGCGGCTGTCGAGGCGCGGCGAG
CCGCAGCCATTGCCTTTTATGGTAATCGTGCGAGAGGGCGCAGGGACTTCCTTTGTCCCAAATCTGTGCG
GAGCCGAAATCTGGGAGGCGCCGCCGCACCCCCTCTAGCGGGCGCGGGGCGAAGCGGTGCGGCGCCGGCA
GGAAGGAAATGGGCGGGGAGGGCCTTCGTGCGTCGCCGCGCCGCCGTCCCCTTCTCCCTCTCCAGCCTCG
GGGCTGTCCGCGGGGGGACGGCTGCCTTCGGGGGGGACGGGGCAGGGCGGGGTTCGGCTTCTGGCGTGTG
ACCGGCGGCTCTAGAGCCTCTGCTAACCATGTTCATGCCTTCTTCTTTTTCCTACAGCTCCTGGGCAACG
TGCTGGTTATTGTGCTGTCTCATCATTTTGGCAAAGAATTCCTCGAGGATGCTACCGGTCGCCACCATGG
TGAGCAAGGGCGAGGAGCTGTTCACCGGGGTGGTGCCCATCCTGGTCGAGCTGGACGGCGACGTAAACGG
CCACAAGTTCAGCGTGTCCGGCGAGGGCGAGGGCGATGCCACCTACGGCAAGCTGACCCTGAAGTTCATC
TGCACCACCGGCAAGCTGCCCGTGCCCTGGCCCACCCTCGTGACCACCCTGACCTACGGCGTGCAGTGCT
TCAGCCGCTACCCCGACCACATGAAGCAGCACGACTTCTTCAAGTCCGCCATGCCCGAAGGCTACGTCCA
GGAGCGCACCATCTTCTTCAAGGACGACGGCAACTACAAGACCCGCGCCGAGGTGAAGTTCGAGGGCGAC
ACCCTGGTGAACCGCATCGAGCTGAAGGGCATCGACTTCAAGGAGGACGGCAACATCCTGGGGCACAAGC
TGGAGTACAACTACAACAGCCACAACGTCTATATCATGGCCGACAAGCAGAAGAACGGCATCAAGGTGAA
CTTCAAGATCCGCCACAACATCGAGGACGGCAGCGTGCAGCTCGCCGACCACTACCAGCAGAACACCCCC
ATCGGCGACGGCCCCGTGCTGCTGCCCGACAACCACTACCTGAGCACCCAGTCCGCCCTGAGCAAAGACC
CCAACGAGAAGCGCGATCACATGGTCCTGCTGGAGTTCGTGACCGCCGCCGGGATCACTCTCGGCATGGA
CGAGCTGTACAAGTCCGGCCGGACTCAGATCTCGAGCTCAAGCTTCGAATTCTGCAGTCGACGGTACCAG
AGCCCAGGCCCGGCAGCCATGGCGGTGGAAGGAGGAATGAAATGTGTGAAGTTCTTGCTCTACGTCCTCC
TGCTGGCCTTTTGCGCCTGTGCAGTGGGACTGATTGCCGTGGGTGTCGGGGCACAGCTTGTCCTGAGTCA
GACCATAATCCAGGGGGCTACCCCTGGCTCTCTGTTGCCAGTGGTCATCATCGCAGTGGGTGTCTTCCTC
TTCCTGGTGGCTTTTGTGGGCTGCTGCGGGGCCTGCAAGGAGAACTATTGTCTTATGATCACGTTTGCCA
TCTTTCTGTCTCTTATCATGTTGGTGGAGGTGGCCGCAGCCATTGCTGGCTATGTGTTTAGAGATAAGGT
GATGTCAGAGTTTAATAACAACTTCCGGCAGCAGATGGAGAATTACCCGAAAAATAACCACACTGCTTCG
ATCCTGGACAGGATGCAGGCAGATTTTAAGTGCTGTGGGGCTGCTAACTACACAGATTGGGAGAAAATCC
CTTCCATGTCGAAGAACCGAGTCCCCGACTCCTGCTGCATTAATGTTACTGTGGGCTGTGGGATTAATTT
CAACGAGAAGGCGATCCATAAGGAGGGCTGTGTGGAGAAGATTGGGGGCTGGCTGAGGAAAAATGTGCTG
GTGGTAGCTGCAGCAGCCCTTGGAATTGCTTTTGTCGAGGTTTTGGGAATTGTCTTTGCCTGCTGCCTCG
TGAAGAGTATCAGAAGTGGCTACGAGGTGATGTAGGGATCCACCGGATCTAGATAACTGATCATAATCAG
CCATACCACATTTGTAGAGGTTTTACTTGCTTTAAAAAACCTCCCACACCTCCCCCTGAACCTGAAACAT
AAAATGAATGCAATTGTTGTTGTTATCGCGGCCGCACTCCTCAGGTGCAGGCTGCCTATCAGAAGGTGGT
GGCTGGTGTGGCCAATGCCCTGGCTCACAAATACCACTGAGATCTTTTTCCCTCTGCCAAAAATTATGGG
GACATCATGAAGCCCCTTGAGCATCTGACTTCTGGCTAATAAAGGAAATTTATTTTCATTGCAATAGTGT
GTTGGAATTTTTTGTGTCTCTCACTCGGAAGGACATATGGGAGGGCAAATCATTTAAAACATCAGAATGA
GTATTTGGTTTAGAGTTTGGCAACATATGCCCATATGCTGGCTGCCATGAACAAAGGTTGGCTATAAAGA
GGTCATCAGTATATGAAACAGCCCCCTGCTGTCCATTCCTTATTCCATAGAAAAGCCTTGACTTGAGGTT
AGATTTTTTTTATATTTTGTTTTGTGTTATTTTTTTCTTTAACATCCCTAAAATTTTCCTTACATGTTTT
ACTAGCCAGATTTTTCCTCCTCTCCTGACTACTCCCAGTCATAGCTGTCCCTCTTCTCTTATGGAGATCC
CTCGACCTGCAGCCCAAGCTTGGCGTAATCATGGTCATAGCTGTTTCCTGTGTGAAATTGTTATCCGCTC
ACAATTCCACACAACATACGAGCCGGAAGCATAAAGTGTAAAGCCTGGGGTGCCTAATGAGTGAGCTAAC
TCACATTAATTGCGTTGCGCTCACTGCCCGCTTTCCAGTCGGGAAACCTGTCGTGCCAGCGGATCCGCAT
CTCAATTAGTCAGCAACCATAGTCCCGCCCCTAACTCCGCCCATCCCGCCCCTAACTCCGCCCAGTTCCG
CCCATTCTCCGCCCCATGGCTGACTAATTTTTTTTATTTATGCAGAGGCCGAGGCCGCCTCGGCCTCTGA
GCTATTCCAGAAGTAGTGAGGAGGCTTTTTTGGAGGCCTAGGCTTTTGCAAAAAGCTAACTTGTTTATTG
CAGCTTATAATGGTTACAAATAAAGCAATAGCATCACAAATTTCACAAATAAAGCATTTTTTTCACTGCA
TTCTAGTTGTGGTTTGTCCAAACTCATCAATGTATCTTATCATGTCTGGATCCGCTGCATTAATGAATCG
GCCAACGCGCGGGGAGAGGCGGTTTGCGTATTGGGCGCTCTTCCGCTTCCTCGCTCACTGACTCGCTGCG
CTCGGTCGTTCGGCTGCGGCGAGCGGTATCAGCTCACTCAAAGGCGGTAATACGGTTATCCACAGAATCA
GGGGATAACGCAGGAAAGAACATGTGAGCAAAAGGCCAGCAAAAGGCCAGGAACCGTAAAAAGGCCGCGT
TGCTGGCGTTTTTCCATAGGCTCCGCCCCCCTGACGAGCATCACAAAAATCGACGCTCAAGTCAGAGGTG
GCGAAACCCGACAGGACTATAAAGATACCAGGCGTTTCCCCCTGGAAGCTCCCTCGTGCGCTCTCCTGTT
CCGACCCTGCCGCTTACCGGATACCTGTCCGCCTTTCTCCCTTCGGGAAGCGTGGCGCTTTCTCATAGCT
CACGCTGTAGGTATCTCAGTTCGGTGTAGGTCGTTCGCTCCAAGCTGGGCTGTGTGCACGAACCCCCCGT
TCAGCCCGACCGCTGCGCCTTATCCGGTAACTATCGTCTTGAGTCCAACCCGGTAAGACACGACTTATCG
CCACTGGCAGCAGCCACTGGTAACAGGATTAGCAGAGCGAGGTATGTAGGCGGTGCTACAGAGTTCTTGA
AGTGGTGGCCTAACTACGGCTACACTAGAAGAACAGTATTTGGTATCTGCGCTCTGCTGAAGCCAGTTAC
CTTCGGAAAAAGAGTTGGTAGCTCTTGATCCGGCAAACAAACCACCGCTGGTAGCGGTGGTTTTTTTGTT
TGCAAGCAGCAGATTACGCGCAGAAAAAAAGGATCTCAAGAAGATCCTTTGATCTTTTCTACGGGGTCTG
ACGCTCAGTGGAACGAAAACTCACGTTAAGGGATTTTGGTCATGAGATTATCAAAAAGGATCTTCACCTA
GATCCTTTTAAATTAAAAATGAAGTTTTAAATCAATCTAAAGTATATATGAGTAAACTTGGTCTGACAGT
TACCAATGCTTAATCAGTGAGGCACCTATCTCAGCGATCTGTCTATTTCGTTCATCCATAGTTGCCTGAC
TCCCCGTCGTGTAGATAACTACGATACGGGAGGGCTTACCATCTGGCCCCAGTGCTGCAATGATACCGCG
AGACCCACGCTCACCGGCTCCAGATTTATCAGCAATAAACCAGCCAGCCGGAAGGGCCGAGCGCAGAAGT
GGTCCTGCAACTTTATCCGCCTCCATCCAGTCTATTAATTGTTGCCGGGAAGCTAGAGTAAGTAGTTCGC
CAGTTAATAGTTTGCGCAACGTTGTTGCCATTGCTACAGGCATCGTGGTGTCACGCTCGTCGTTTGGTAT
GGCTTCATTCAGCTCCGGTTCCCAACGATCAAGGCGAGTTACATGATCCCCCATGTTGTGCAAAAAAGCG
GTTAGCTCCTTCGGTCCTCCGATCGTTGTCAGAAGTAAGTTGGCCGCAGTGTTATCACTCATGGTTATGG
CAGCACTGCATAATTCTCTTACTGTCATGCCATCCGTAAGATGCTTTTCTGTGACTGGTGAGTACTCAAC
CAAGTCATTCTGAGAATAGTGTATGCGGCGACCGAGTTGCTCTTGCCCGGCGTCAATACGGGATAATACC
GCGCCACATAGCAGAACTTTAAAAGTGCTCATCATTGGAAAACGTTCTTCGGGGCGAAAACTCTCAAGGA
TCTTACCGCTGTTGAGATCCAGTTCGATGTAACCCACTCGTGCACCCAACTGATCTTCAGCATCTTTTAC
TTTCACCAGCGTTTCTGGGTGAGCAAAAACAGGAAGGCAAAATGCCGCAAAAAAGGGAATAAGGGCGACA
CGGAAATGTTGAATACTCATACTCTTCCTTTTTCAATATTATTGAAGCATTTATCAGGGTTATTGTCTCA
TGAGCGGATACATATTTGAATGTATTTAGAAAAATAAACAAATAGGGGTTCCGCGCACATTTCCCCGAAA
AGTGCCACCTGGGTCGACATTGATT
Features (pLannotate 1.2.2; 21 found; start..end, strand, type, name):
    372..648     +  promoter       chicken β-actin promoter: No description available
    650..1667    +  intron         chimeric intron: chimera between introns from chicken β-actin and rabbit β-globin
   1665..1721    +  CDS            HBB (fragment): HBB_LEPEU - Experimental evidence at protein level: Swiss-Prot protein existence level 1. Involved in oxygen transport from the lung to the various peripheral tissues. From Lepus europaeus (European hare).
   1747..2463    +  CDS            EGFP: EGFP is a basic (constitutively fluorescent) green fluorescent protein published in 1996, derived from Aequorea victoria. It is reported to be a rapidly-maturing weak dimer with moderate acid sensitivity.
   2469..2518    +  misc_feature   MCS (fragment): multiple cloning site
   2539..3252    +  CDS            CD63: CD63_HUMAN - Also known as MLA1, TSPAN30. Experimental evidence at protein level: Swiss-Prot protein existence level 1. Functions as cell surface receptor for TIMP1 and plays a role in the activation of cellular signaling cascades. Plays a role in the activation of ITGB1 and integrin signaling, leading to the activation of AKT, FAK/PTK2 and MAP kinases. Promotes cell survival, reorganization of the actin cytoskeleton, cell adhesion, spreading and migration, via its role in the activation of AKT and FAK/PTK2. Plays a role in VEGFA signaling via its role in regulating the internalization of KDR/
   3278..3362    +  CDS            large T antigen (fragment): large T antigen from SV40 (simian virus 40)
   3396..3467    +  CDS            HBB (fragment): HBB_PONPY - Experimental evidence at transcript level: Swiss-Prot protein existence level 2. Involved in oxygen transport from the lung to the various peripheral tissues. From Pongo pygmaeus (Bornean orangutan).
   3538..3593    +  polyA_signal   β-globin poly(A) signal: rabbit β-globin polyadenylation signal (Gil and Proudfoot, 1987)
   3978..3994    -  protein_bind   lac operator: The lac repressor binds to the lac operator to inhibit transcription in E. coli. This inhibition can be relieved by adding lactose or isopropyl-β-D-thiogalactopyranoside (IPTG). lac repressor encoded by lacI
   4002..4032    -  promoter       lac promoter: promoter for the E. coli lac operon
   4047..4068    -  protein_bind   CAP binding site: CAP binding activates transcription in the presence of cAMP. E. coli catabolite activator protein
   4081..4120    -  CDS            lacI (fragment): lac repressor; lacI; The lac repressor binds to the lac operator to inhibit transcription in E. coli. This inhibition can be relieved by adding lactose or isopropyl-β-D-thiogalactopyranoside (IPTG).
   4127..4149    +  promoter       SV40 promoter (fragment): SV40 enhancer and early promoter
   4173..4308    +  rep_origin     SV40 ori: SV40 origin of replication
   4328..4462    +  polyA_signal   SV40 poly(A) signal: SV40 polyadenylation signal
   4464..4518    -  CDS            lacI (fragment): lac repressor; lacI; The lac repressor binds to the lac operator to inhibit transcription in E. coli. This inhibition can be relieved by adding lactose or isopropyl-β-D-thiogalactopyranoside (IPTG).
   4701..5289    -  rep_origin     ori: high-copy-number ColE1/pMB1/pBR322/pUC origin of replication
   5460..6320    -  CDS            AmpR: β-lactamase; bla; confers resistance to ampicillin, carbenicillin, and related antibiotics
   6321..6425    -  promoter       AmpR promoter: bla
   6456..370     +  enhancer       CMV enhancer (across the origin): human cytomegalovirus immediate early enhancer
