[The description below was written by a language model from this plasmid's Addgene catalogue record and pLannotate feature annotations shown in this document.]
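Description:
pCAG-GFP-CD63 is a 6,465 nt plasmid built on the pCAG backbone to overexpress a GFP-tagged form of the tetraspanin CD63. The catalogue lists its vector type as bacterial expression. The annotated elements, however, are those of a mammalian expression vector that is only propagated in E. coli. It carries a high-copy ColE1/pUC-type origin and a β-lactamase gene under its own promoter, which confers ampicillin resistance. No mammalian selection marker is annotated. An SV40 origin of replication is present, which can support episomal amplification in cells that express SV40 large T antigen.

The expression cassette is driven by the composite CAG promoter: the CMV immediate-early enhancer (which spans the sequence origin), the chicken β-actin promoter, and the chimeric chicken β-actin/rabbit β-globin intron. This combination gives strong, broadly active transcription in mammalian cells. Downstream is the EGFP coding sequence, then a short fragment of a multiple cloning site that appears to act as a linker, then the CD63 coding sequence. EGFP is therefore placed at the N-terminus of CD63. The transcript is terminated by the rabbit β-globin polyadenylation signal. The small globin, SV40 large T antigen and lac-region fragments in the table look like backbone remnants rather than functional parts.

The catalogue gives the insert species as mouse, whereas the automated annotation matched the CD63 reading frame to the human protein entry, so the record leaves the species of origin unresolved. The stated purpose is simply to overexpress CD63. The fluorescent fusion would also allow the protein's localisation to be followed in transfected cells.
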