Addgene plasmid #194989: pCAG-GFP-CD63
Purpose: overexpress CD63
Depositing lab: Angelique Bordey. Depositing organization: Yale University.
Backbone
  Vector backbone: pCAG
  Vector type: Bacterial Expression
Growth in bacteria
  Bacterial resistance: Ampicillin, 100 μg/mL
  Growth temperature: 37°C
  Growth strain: DH5alpha
  Copy number: High Copy
Gene/Insert
  Gene/Insert name: GFP-CD63
  Species: M. musculus (mouse)
  Cloning method: Restriction Enzyme; 5′ cloning site Unknown (unknown if destroyed)
Terms and licenses: Academic/Nonprofit Terms; Industry Terms: Not Available to Industry
How to cite: pCAG-GFP-CD63 was a gift from Angelique Bordey (Addgene plasmid # 194989 ; http://n2t.net/addgene:194989 ; RRID:Addgene_194989)
